Addgene plasmid #112365: pZNF331-donor
Purpose: CRISPR donor plasmid to tag human transcription factor ZNF331 with GFP
Depositing lab: Kevin White. Depositing organization: University of Chicago.
Backbone
  Vector backbone: pUC19
  Vector type: CRISPR
Growth in bacteria
  Bacterial resistance: Ampicillin, 100 μg/mL
  Growth temperature: 37°C
  Growth strain: DH5alpha
  Copy number: High Copy
Gene/Insert
  Gene/Insert name: ZNF331 homology arms flanking EGFP-IRES-Neo cassette
  Species: H. sapiens (human)
  Entrez Gene: ZNF331 (a.k.a. RITA, ZNF361, ZNF463)
  Cloning method: Gibson Cloning
  Sequencing primers: 5′ M13pUC-fwd; 3′ M13pUC-rev
Terms and licenses: Academic/Nonprofit Terms; Industry Terms: Not Available to Industry
Depositor comments: Cloning source: K562. Use with plasmid pZNF331.1.0-gDNA.
How to cite: pZNF331-donor was a gift from Kevin White (Addgene plasmid # 112365 ; http://n2t.net/addgene:112365 ; RRID:Addgene_112365)
