[The description below was written by a language model from this plasmid's Addgene catalogue record and pLannotate feature annotations shown in this document.]
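Description:
pZNF331-donor is a homology-directed repair donor plasmid for CRISPR-mediated tagging of the endogenous human transcription factor gene ZNF331 (also known as RITA, ZNF361 or ZNF463) with GFP. It is built on the pUC19 backbone and is maintained in E. coli at high copy through the ColE1/pUC-type origin, with ampicillin selection provided by the β-lactamase gene and its own promoter. Remnants of the pUC lac promoter/operator region, lacZα and the multiple cloning site flank the insert, which was assembled by Gibson cloning. According to the record, the homology arms were derived from K562 cells.

The payload is an EGFP-IRES-Neo cassette placed between ZNF331 homology arms. The feature table detects a ZNF331 coding fragment at the start of the upstream arm. This is followed by a short stretch resembling a TEV-cleavage/His composite tag, an S-Tag, and then EGFP, which suggests an in-frame fusion that adds affinity and epitope handles along with the fluorescent protein. Downstream, an EMCV IRES drives translation of the Tn5 neomycin phosphotransferase. No mammalian promoter is annotated within the cassette, so expression of both EGFP and the G418 resistance marker presumably depends on correct integration into the transcribed ZNF331 locus, which would favour recovery of properly targeted cells. The small CCR5 zinc-finger and MYL10 hits are probably spurious annotation matches within the arm sequences, the former plausibly reflecting ZNF331's own zinc-finger repeats.

The plasmid is meant to be used with its companion guide RNA plasmid, pZNF331.1.0-gDNA, which supplies the targeting guide. The resulting GFP-tagged lines allow detection or pull-down of ZNF331 expressed from its native locus.
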