Features (pLannotate 1.2.2; 19 found; start..end, strand, type, name):
      1..21      +  misc_feature   MCS (fragment): pUC18/19 multiple cloning site
     58..74      -  protein_bind   lac operator: The lac repressor binds to the lac operator to inhibit transcription in E. coli. This inhibition can be relieved by adding lactose or isopropyl-β-D-thiogalactopyranoside (IPTG). lac repressor encoded by lacI
     82..112     -  promoter       lac promoter: promoter for the E. coli lac operon
    127..148     -  protein_bind   CAP binding site: CAP binding activates transcription in the presence of cAMP. E. coli catabolite activator protein
    161..253     -  CDS            lacI (fragment): lac repressor; lacI; The lac repressor binds to the lac operator to inhibit transcription in E. coli. This inhibition can be relieved by adding lactose or isopropyl-β-D-thiogalactopyranoside (IPTG).
    436..1024    -  rep_origin     ori: high-copy-number ColE1/pMB1/pBR322/pUC origin of replication
   1195..2055    -  CDS            AmpR: β-lactamase; bla; confers resistance to ampicillin, carbenicillin, and related antibiotics
   2056..2160    -  promoter       AmpR promoter: bla
   2255..2290    +  CDS            rop (fragment): Rop protein, which maintains plasmids at low copy number; rop
   2392..2491    +  misc_feature   bom (fragment): basis of mobility region from pBR322
   2497..2654    -  CDS            lacZα (fragment): LacZα fragment of β-galactosidase; lacZ fragment
   2670..2795    +  CDS            ZNF331 (fragment): ZN331_HUMAN - Also known as RITA, ZNF361, ZNF463. Experimental evidence at protein level: Swiss-Prot protein existence level 1. May be involved in transcriptional regulation. May play a role in spermatogenesis. From Homo sapiens (Human).
   2955..2971    +  CDS            CCR5TC (fragment): zinc-finger domain from the CCR5-224 (+) zinc-finger nuclease that recognizes the left half-site target sequence in the human CCR5 gene (Perez et al., 2008; Gross et al., 2013)
   3740..3760    +  CDS            capTEV™ (fragment): composite tag for in vivo biotinylation, TEV protease cleavage, and 6xHis tagging
   3774..3818    +  CDS            S-Tag: affinity and epitope tag derived from pancreatic ribonuclease A
   3909..4628    +  CDS            EGFP: the original enhanced GFP (Yang et al., 1996) mammalian codon-optimized
   4666..5251    +  misc_feature   IRES2: internal ribosome entry site (IRES) of the encephalomyocarditis virus (EMCV)
   5333..6136    +  CDS            NeoR/KanR: aminoglycoside phosphotransferase from Tn5; aph(3')-II (or nptII); confers resistance to neomycin, kanamycin, and G418 (Geneticin®)
   7007..12      +  CDS            MYL10 (fragment) (across the origin): MYL10_HUMAN - Also known as MYLC2PL, PLRLC. Experimental evidence at protein level: Swiss-Prot protein existence level 1. From Homo sapiens (Human).
>Addgene plasmid #112365 | pZNF331-donor | depositor full sequence | sequence record 211756 | Full Sequence
GACCTGCAGGCATGCAAGCTTGGCGTAATCATGGTCATAGCTGTTTCCTGTGTGAAATTGTTATCCGCTC
ACAATTCCACACAACATACGAGCCGGAAGCATAAAGTGTAAAGCCTGGGGTGCCTAATGAGTGAGCTAAC
TCACATTAATTGCGTTGCGCTCACTGCCCGCTTTCCAGTCGGGAAACCTGTCGTGCCAGCTGCATTAATG
AATCGGCCAACGCGCGGGGAGAGGCGGTTTGCGTATTGGGCGCTCTTCCGCTTCCTCGCTCACTGACTCG
CTGCGCTCGGTCGTTCGGCTGCGGCGAGCGGTATCAGCTCACTCAAAGGCGGTAATACGGTTATCCACAG
AATCAGGGGATAACGCAGGAAAGAACATGTGAGCAAAAGGCCAGCAAAAGGCCAGGAACCGTAAAAAGGC
CGCGTTGCTGGCGTTTTTCCATAGGCTCCGCCCCCCTGACGAGCATCACAAAAATCGACGCTCAAGTCAG
AGGTGGCGAAACCCGACAGGACTATAAAGATACCAGGCGTTTCCCCCTGGAAGCTCCCTCGTGCGCTCTC
CTGTTCCGACCCTGCCGCTTACCGGATACCTGTCCGCCTTTCTCCCTTCGGGAAGCGTGGCGCTTTCTCA
TAGCTCACGCTGTAGGTATCTCAGTTCGGTGTAGGTCGTTCGCTCCAAGCTGGGCTGTGTGCACGAACCC
CCCGTTCAGCCCGACCGCTGCGCCTTATCCGGTAACTATCGTCTTGAGTCCAACCCGGTAAGACACGACT
TATCGCCACTGGCAGCAGCCACTGGTAACAGGATTAGCAGAGCGAGGTATGTAGGCGGTGCTACAGAGTT
CTTGAAGTGGTGGCCTAACTACGGCTACACTAGAAGGACAGTATTTGGTATCTGCGCTCTGCTGAAGCCA
GTTACCTTCGGAAAAAGAGTTGGTAGCTCTTGATCCGGCAAACAAACCACCGCTGGTAGCGGTGGTTTTT
TTGTTTGCAAGCAGCAGATTACGCGCAGAAAAAAAGGATCTCAAGAAGATCCTTTGATCTTTTCTACGGG
GTCTGACGCTCAGTGGAACGAAAACTCACGTTAAGGGATTTTGGTCATGAGATTATCAAAAAGGATCTTC
ACCTAGATCCTTTTAAATTAAAAATGAAGTTTTAAATCAATCTAAAGTATATATGAGTAAACTTGGTCTG
ACAGTTACCAATGCTTAATCAGTGAGGCACCTATCTCAGCGATCTGTCTATTTCGTTCATCCATAGTTGC
CTGACTCCCCGTCGTGTAGATAACTACGATACGGGAGGGCTTACCATCTGGCCCCAGTGCTGCAATGATA
CCGCGAGACCCACGCTCACCGGCTCCAGATTTATCAGCAATAAACCAGCCAGCCGGAAGGGCCGAGCGCA
GAAGTGGTCCTGCAACTTTATCCGCCTCCATCCAGTCTATTAATTGTTGCCGGGAAGCTAGAGTAAGTAG
TTCGCCAGTTAATAGTTTGCGCAACGTTGTTGCCATTGCTACAGGCATCGTGGTGTCACGCTCGTCGTTT
GGTATGGCTTCATTCAGCTCCGGTTCCCAACGATCAAGGCGAGTTACATGATCCCCCATGTTGTGCAAAA
AAGCGGTTAGCTCCTTCGGTCCTCCGATCGTTGTCAGAAGTAAGTTGGCCGCAGTGTTATCACTCATGGT
TATGGCAGCACTGCATAATTCTCTTACTGTCATGCCATCCGTAAGATGCTTTTCTGTGACTGGTGAGTAC
TCAACCAAGTCATTCTGAGAATAGTGTATGCGGCGACCGAGTTGCTCTTGCCCGGCGTCAATACGGGATA
ATACCGCGCCACATAGCAGAACTTTAAAAGTGCTCATCATTGGAAAACGTTCTTCGGGGCGAAAACTCTC
AAGGATCTTACCGCTGTTGAGATCCAGTTCGATGTAACCCACTCGTGCACCCAACTGATCTTCAGCATCT
TTTACTTTCACCAGCGTTTCTGGGTGAGCAAAAACAGGAAGGCAAAATGCCGCAAAAAAGGGAATAAGGG
CGACACGGAAATGTTGAATACTCATACTCTTCCTTTTTCAATATTATTGAAGCATTTATCAGGGTTATTG
TCTCATGAGCGGATACATATTTGAATGTATTTAGAAAAATAAACAAATAGGGGTTCCGCGCACATTTCCC
CGAAAAGTGCCACCTGACGTCTAAGAAACCATTATTATCATGACATTAACCTATAAAAATAGGCGTATCA
CGAGGCCCTTTCGTCTCGCGCGTTTCGGTGATGACGGTGAAAACCTCTGACACATGCAGCTCCCGGAGAC
GGTCACAGCTTGTCTGTAAGCGGATGCCGGGAGCAGACAAGCCCGTCAGGGCGCGTCAGCGGGTGTTGGC
GGGTGTCGGGGCTGGCTTAACTATGCGGCATCAGAGCAGATTGTACTGAGAGTGCACCATATGCGGTGTG
AAATACCGCACAGATGCGTAAGGAGAAAATACCGCATCAGGCGCCATTCGCCATTCAGGCTGCGCAACTG
TTGGGAAGGGCGATCGGTGCGGGCCTCTTCGCTATTACGCCAGCTGGCGAAAGGGGGATGTGCTGCAAGG
CGATTAAGTTGGGTAACGCCAGGGTTTTCCCAGTCACGACGTTGTAAAACGACGGCCAGTGAATTCGAGC
TCGGTACCCAGAGAAGGCACCCCTCCTAGAACACATCAGAGACATCATAAGGAGAATTCCTTTGAATGTA
AGGACTGTGGGAAGGCCTTTAGTCGTGGCTATCAACTTAGTCAACATCAGAAAATCCATACTGGTGAGAA
ACCTTATGAATGTAAAGAATGTAAGAAGGCCTTCCGTTGGGGCAATCAGCTTACTCAACATCAAAAAATT
CATACTGGGGAGAAGCCCTACGAATGTAAAGACTGTGGGAAGGCTTTTCGATGGGGCTCAAGCCTCGTTA
TTCATAAGAGGATTCATACTGGTGAAAAACCCTATGAATGTAAAGACTGTGGAAAGGCCTTTCGGCGTGG
TGATGAGCTCACTCAGCACCAGAGATTCCACACTGGGGAGAAAGACTACGAATGCAAAGACTGTGGGAAG
ACCTTTAGCCGTGTGTATAAACTTATTCAGCACAAGAGAATTCATAGTGGGGAGAAGCCTTACGAGTGTA
AAGACTGTGGGAAGGCTTTTATTTGTGGTTCAAGCCTCATTCAGCATAAAAGAATTCACACAGGTGAGAA
ACCCTATGAATGTCAAGAATGTGGGAAGGCCTTTACTCGAGTCAATTACCTTACTCAGCATCAGAAGATC
CACACCGGTGAGAAGCCTCACGAATGTAAGGAGTGTGGGAAGGCCTTTCGCTGGGGTTCGAGCCTCGTTA
AGCACGAGAGGATACATACGGGCGAGAAGCCGTACAAGTGCACAGAATGTGGGAAGGCCTTCAATTGTGG
CTATCACCTCACTCAGCACGAGAGAATCCACACAGGCGAAACCCCGTATAAATGTAAGGAGTGTGGGAAG
GCTTTCATTTATGGATCGAGCCTCGTGAAACATGAGAGAATTCATACCGGGGTGAAACCCTATGGGTGTA
CAGAATGTGGGAAGAGCTTTAGTCACGGCCATCAGCTTACACAACATCAGAAAACGCACAGTGGGGCGAA
ATCCTACGAATGTAAGGAGTGCGGGAAGGCATGTAACCACCTAAACCATCTCCGAGAACATCAGAGGATC
CACAACAGTGGGATTCCAACTACTGCAAGCGAGAATCTTTATTTTCAGGGCGCCGCCAAATTCAAAGAAA
CCGCTGCTGCTAAATTCGAACGCCAGCACATGGACAGCGGAGGTGGAGGTTCGAGCGGTCCCTCGGGTTC
GTCGAGCCTGGAAGTTCTGTTCCAGGGGCCCCTGTCGTCGAGCGGTCCCTCGGGTTCGATGGTGAGCAAA
GGCGAGGAGCTGTTCACCGGGGTGGTGCCCATCCTGGTCGAGCTGGACGGCGACGTAAACGGCCACAAGT
TCAGCGTGTCCGGCGAGGGCGAGGGCGATGCCACCTACGGCAAGCTGACCCTGAAGTTCATCTGCACCAC
CGGCAAGCTGCCCGTGCCCTGGCCCACCCTCGTGACCACCCTGACCTACGGCGTGCAGTGCTTCAGCCGC
TACCCCGACCACATGAAGCAGCACGACTTCTTCAAGTCCGCCATGCCCGAAGGCTACGTCCAGGAGCGCA
CCATCTTCTTCAAGGACGACGGCAACTACAAGACCCGCGCCGAGGTGAAGTTCGAGGGCGACACCCTGGT
GAACCGCATCGAGCTGAAGGGCATCGACTTCAAGGAGGACGGCAACATCCTGGGGCACAAGCTGGAGTAC
AACTACAACAGCCACAACGTCTATATCATGGCCGACAAGCAGAAGAACGGCATCAAGGTGAACTTCAAGA
TCCGCCACAACATCGAGGACGGCAGCGTGCAGCTCGCCGACCACTACCAGCAGAACACCCCCATCGGCGA
CGGCCCCGTGCTGCTGCCCGACAACCACTACCTGAGCACCCAGTCCGCCCTGAGCAAAGACCCCAACGAG
AAGCGCGATCACATGGTCCTTAAGGAGTTCGTGACCGCCGCCGGGATCACTCTCGGCATGGACGAGCTGT
ACAAGTAATGATCTAGAGTCGAGTTAATTAAGAATTCCGCCCCCCCCCCTCTCCCTCCCCCCCCCTAACG
TTACTGGCCGAAGCCGCTTGGAATAAGGCCGGTGTGCGTTTGTCTATATGTTATTTTCCACCATATTGCC
GTCTTTTGGCAATGTGAGGGCCCGGAAACCTGGCCCTGTCTTCTTGACGAGCATTCCTAGGGGTCTTTCC
CCTCTCGCCAAAGGAATGCAGGGTCTGTTGAATGTCGTGAAGGAAGCAGTTCCTCTGGAAGCTTCTTGAA
GACAAACAACGTCTGTAGCGACCCTTTGCAGGCAGCGGAACCCCCCACCTGGCGACAGGTGCCTCTGCGG
CCAAAAGCCACGTGTATAAGATACACCTGCAAAGGCGGCACAACCCCAGTGCCACGTTGTGAGTTGGATA
GTTGTGGAAAGAGTCAAATGGCTCTCCTCAAGCGTATTCAACAAGGGGCTGAAGGATGCCCAGAAGGTAC
CCCATTGTATGGGATCTGATCTGGGGCCTCGGTGCACATGCTTTACATGTGTTTAGTCGAGGTTAAAAAA
ACGTCTAGGCCCCCCGAACCACGGGGACGTGGTTTTCCTTTGAAAAACACGATGATAATATGGCCACAAC
CTGTTACATTGCACAAGATAAAAATATATCATCACGAACAGTAAAACTGTCTGCTTACATAAACAGTAAT
ACAAGGGGTGTTATGGGATCGGCCATTGAACAAGATGGATTGCACGCAGGTTCTCCGGCCGCTTGGGTGG
AGAGGCTATTCGGCTATGACTGGGCACAACAGACAATCGGCTGCTCTGATGCCGCCGTGTTCCGGCTGTC
AGCGCAGGGGCGCCCGGTTCTTTTTGTCAAGACCGACCTGTCCGGTGCCCTGAATGAACTGCAGGACGAG
GCAGCGCGGCTATCGTGGCTGGCCACGACGGGCGTTCCTTGCGCAGCTGTGCTCGACGTTGTCACTGAAG
CGGGAAGGGACTGGCTGCTATTGGGCGAAGTGCCGGGGCAGGATCTCCTGTCATCTCACCTTGCTCCTGC
CGAGAAAGTATCCATCATGGCTGATGCAATGCGGCGGCTGCATACGCTTGATCCGGCTACCTGCCCATTC
GACCACCAAGCGAAACATCGCATCGAGCGAGCACGTACTCGGATGGAAGCCGGTCTTGTCGATCAGGATG
ATCTGGACGAAGAGCATCAGGGGCTCGCGCCAGCCGAACTGTTCGCCAGGCTCAAGGCGCGCATGCCCGA
CGGCGAGGATCTCGTCGTGACCCATGGCGATGCCTGCTTGCCGAATATCATGGTGGAAAATGGCCGCTTT
TCTGGATTCATCGACTGTGGCCGGCTGGGTGTGGCGGACCGCTATCAGGACATAGCGTTGGCTACCCGTG
ATATTGCTGAAGAGCTTGGCGGCGAATGGGCTGACCGCTTCCTCGTGCTTTACGGTATCGCCGCTCCCGA
TTCGCAGCGCATCGCCTTCTATCGCCTTCTTGACGAGTTCTTCTGAGTCTGAAGAGCCTTTTGAACGCAG
TAGCCCGCTCGTATCTATGGTTTCGCTTTCCACAGTTTGTTACCTGCAGTCAACTGCAGTTCAAAAATAT
TAAATGGAAAATTCCAGAAATAAAGAATTTTAAGTCTCAAATGGTGTGCCCTTCTGAGTAGCGTGATGAA
ATCTCTCGCTGTCCGGCTCCAGCCGGCCGGGGATGTGAGTCATCCCTTGGTCCAGCACATCCACGCTGTA
TACGCCACCCACCCTGCTAGTGACTTAGTAGCCGTCTTGGTGATCAGATCAACTATCCCAGCATCACAGT
GCCTGTGCCCAAGCAGTCCTCACTTTGCTTAACAGTGGCCCCAGAGAGCAGGAGTAGTGATGCTGGTGAT
TCGGATATGCCAAAGAGAAGCCACAAAGTGCTTCCTTTTAAATGAAAAGGTGAAAGTTCTCAACTTAAAA
AAGAAAAGAAAAAAATCATATACTGAGGTTGCTAAGATCTACATGACAATAAGATATTTTGGGAGAGAGA
TACGTTCACATAATTTTATTACATATATTGTTACAATTGTTCTATTTTGTTAGTTACTGTTGGTAATCTC
TTACTGTGCCTAATTTATAAATTAAACTTTAGATATGTATGTACAGGAAAAAATGTAGTATATAGTATCG
TATATATGTACAGGAAAAAAACGTACTATCTGTGGTTTCAGGTGTCCACTGCGGGTCTTCAAACGTACCC
CCCTCAGGTGAGAGGGGACTGCTGTACAAAGAATATAGGAAGGCCTCTAGACTACATCCATTCCTTCCTC
AACAGGAGGAAAATTCCTGGTACAGTTTAACGTAAGGCTTCACTGATCACTGTTGTTTTTGTTTTTGTTT
TTGTTTTTTTGAGACAGAGTCTCACTCTTGCCCAGGCTGGAGTGCAGTGGCACGGTCTTGGCTCACTGCA
ACCTCCACCTCCCAGGTTCCAGCAATTCTCCTGCCTCA
