Features (pLannotate 1.2.2; 19 found; start..end, strand, type, name):
      1..21      +  misc_feature   MCS (fragment): pUC18/19 multiple cloning site
     58..74      -  protein_bind   lac operator: The lac repressor binds to the lac operator to inhibit transcription in E. coli. This inhibition can be relieved by adding lactose or isopropyl-β-D-thiogalactopyranoside (IPTG). lac repressor encoded by lacI
     82..112     -  promoter       lac promoter: promoter for the E. coli lac operon
    127..148     -  protein_bind   CAP binding site: CAP binding activates transcription in the presence of cAMP. E. coli catabolite activator protein
    161..253     -  CDS            lacI (fragment): lac repressor; lacI; The lac repressor binds to the lac operator to inhibit transcription in E. coli. This inhibition can be relieved by adding lactose or isopropyl-β-D-thiogalactopyranoside (IPTG).
    436..1024    -  rep_origin     ori: high-copy-number ColE1/pMB1/pBR322/pUC origin of replication
   1195..2055    -  CDS            AmpR: β-lactamase; bla; confers resistance to ampicillin, carbenicillin, and related antibiotics
   2056..2160    -  promoter       AmpR promoter: bla
   2255..2290    +  CDS            rop (fragment): Rop protein, which maintains plasmids at low copy number; rop
   2392..2491    +  misc_feature   bom (fragment): basis of mobility region from pBR322
   2497..2654    -  CDS            lacZα (fragment): LacZα fragment of β-galactosidase; lacZ fragment
   2670..2795    +  CDS            ZNF331 (fragment): ZN331_HUMAN - Also known as RITA, ZNF361, ZNF463. Experimental evidence at protein level: Swiss-Prot protein existence level 1. May be involved in transcriptional regulation. May play a role in spermatogenesis. From Homo sapiens (Human).
   2955..2971    +  CDS            CCR5TC (fragment): zinc-finger domain from the CCR5-224 (+) zinc-finger nuclease that recognizes the left half-site target sequence in the human CCR5 gene (Perez et al., 2008; Gross et al., 2013)
   3740..3760    +  CDS            capTEV™ (fragment): composite tag for in vivo biotinylation, TEV protease cleavage, and 6xHis tagging
   3774..3818    +  CDS            S-Tag: affinity and epitope tag derived from pancreatic ribonuclease A
   3909..4628    +  CDS            EGFP: the original enhanced GFP (Yang et al., 1996) mammalian codon-optimized
   4666..5251    +  misc_feature   IRES2: internal ribosome entry site (IRES) of the encephalomyocarditis virus (EMCV)
   5333..6136    +  CDS            NeoR/KanR: aminoglycoside phosphotransferase from Tn5; aph(3')-II (or nptII); confers resistance to neomycin, kanamycin, and G418 (Geneticin®)
   7007..12      +  CDS            MYL10 (fragment) (across the origin): MYL10_HUMAN - Also known as MYLC2PL, PLRLC. Experimental evidence at protein level: Swiss-Prot protein existence level 1. From Homo sapiens (Human).
>Addgene plasmid #112365 | pZNF331-donor | addgene full sequence | sequence record 229697 | Addgene NGS Result
GACCTGCAGGCATGCAAGCTTGGCGTAATCATGGTCATAGCTGTTTCCTGTGTGAAATTGTTATCCGCTC
ACAATTCCACACAACATACGAGCCGGAAGCATAAAGTGTAAAGCCTGGGGTGCCTAATGAGTGAGCTAAC
TCACATTAATTGCGTTGCGCTCACTGCCCGCTTTCCAGTCGGGAAACCTGTCGTGCCAGCTGCATTAATG
AATCGGCCAACGCGCGGGGAGAGGCGGTTTGCGTATTGGGCGCTCTTCCGCTTCCTCGCTCACTGACTCG
CTGCGCTCGGTCGTTCGGCTGCGGCGAGCGGTATCAGCTCACTCAAAGGCGGTAATACGGTTATCCACAG
AATCAGGGGATAACGCAGGAAAGAACATGTGAGCAAAAGGCCAGCAAAAGGCCAGGAACCGTAAAAAGGC
CGCGTTGCTGGCGTTTTTCCATAGGCTCCGCCCCCCTGACGAGCATCACAAAAATCGACGCTCAAGTCAG
AGGTGGCGAAACCCGACAGGACTATAAAGATACCAGGCGTTTCCCCCTGGAAGCTCCCTCGTGCGCTCTC
CTGTTCCGACCCTGCCGCTTACCGGATACCTGTCCGCCTTTCTCCCTTCGGGAAGCGTGGCGCTTTCTCA
TAGCTCACGCTGTAGGTATCTCAGTTCGGTGTAGGTCGTTCGCTCCAAGCTGGGCTGTGTGCACGAACCC
CCCGTTCAGCCCGACCGCTGCGCCTTATCCGGTAACTATCGTCTTGAGTCCAACCCGGTAAGACACGACT
TATCGCCACTGGCAGCAGCCACTGGTAACAGGATTAGCAGAGCGAGGTATGTAGGCGGTGCTACAGAGTT
CTTGAAGTGGTGGCCTAACTACGGCTACACTAGAAGAACAGTATTTGGTATCTGCGCTCTGCTGAAGCCA
GTTACCTTCGGAAAAAGAGTTGGTAGCTCTTGATCCGGCAAACAAACCACCGCTGGTAGCGGTGGTTTTT
TTGTTTGCAAGCAGCAGATTACGCGCAGAAAAAAAGGATCTCAAGAAGATCCTTTGATCTTTTCTACGGG
GTCTGACGCTCAGTGGAACGAAAACTCACGTTAAGGGATTTTGGTCATGAGATTATCAAAAAGGATCTTC
ACCTAGATCCTTTTAAATTAAAAATGAAGTTTTAAATCAATCTAAAGTATATATGAGTAAACTTGGTCTG
ACAGTTACCAATGCTTAATCAGTGAGGCACCTATCTCAGCGATCTGTCTATTTCGTTCATCCATAGTTGC
CTGACTCCCCGTCGTGTAGATAACTACGATACGGGAGGGCTTACCATCTGGCCCCAGTGCTGCAATGATA
CCGCGAGACCCACGCTCACCGGCTCCAGATTTATCAGCAATAAACCAGCCAGCCGGAAGGGCCGAGCGCA
GAAGTGGTCCTGCAACTTTATCCGCCTCCATCCAGTCTATTAATTGTTGCCGGGAAGCTAGAGTAAGTAG
TTCGCCAGTTAATAGTTTGCGCAACGTTGTTGCCATTGCTACAGGCATCGTGGTGTCACGCTCGTCGTTT
GGTATGGCTTCATTCAGCTCCGGTTCCCAACGATCAAGGCGAGTTACATGATCCCCCATGTTGTGCAAAA
AAGCGGTTAGCTCCTTCGGTCCTCCGATCGTTGTCAGAAGTAAGTTGGCCGCAGTGTTATCACTCATGGT
TATGGCAGCACTGCATAATTCTCTTACTGTCATGCCATCCGTAAGATGCTTTTCTGTGACTGGTGAGTAC
TCAACCAAGTCATTCTGAGAATAGTGTATGCGGCGACCGAGTTGCTCTTGCCCGGCGTCAATACGGGATA
ATACCGCGCCACATAGCAGAACTTTAAAAGTGCTCATCATTGGAAAACGTTCTTCGGGGCGAAAACTCTC
AAGGATCTTACCGCTGTTGAGATCCAGTTCGATGTAACCCACTCGTGCACCCAACTGATCTTCAGCATCT
TTTACTTTCACCAGCGTTTCTGGGTGAGCAAAAACAGGAAGGCAAAATGCCGCAAAAAAGGGAATAAGGG
CGACACGGAAATGTTGAATACTCATACTCTTCCTTTTTCAATATTATTGAAGCATTTATCAGGGTTATTG
TCTCATGAGCGGATACATATTTGAATGTATTTAGAAAAATAAACAAATAGGGGTTCCGCGCACATTTCCC
CGAAAAGTGCCACCTGACGTCTAAGAAACCATTATTATCATGACATTAACCTATAAAAATAGGCGTATCA
CGAGGCCCTTTCGTCTCGCGCGTTTCGGTGATGACGGTGAAAACCTCTGACACATGCAGCTCCCGGAGAC
GGTCACAGCTTGTCTGTAAGCGGATGCCGGGAGCAGACAAGCCCGTCAGGGCGCGTCAGCGGGTGTTGGC
GGGTGTCGGGGCTGGCTTAACTATGCGGCATCAGAGCAGATTGTACTGAGAGTGCACCATATGCGGTGTG
AAATACCGCACAGATGCGTAAGGAGAAAATACCGCATCAGGCGCCATTCGCCATTCAGGCTGCGCAACTG
TTGGGAAGGGCGATCGGTGCGGGCCTCTTCGCTATTACGCCAGCTGGCGAAAGGGGGATGTGCTGCAAGG
CGATTAAGTTGGGTAACGCCAGGGTTTTCCCAGTCACGACGTTGTAAAACGACGGCCAGTGAATTCGAGC
TCGGTACCCAGAGAAGGCACCCCTCCTAGAACACATCAGAGACATCATAAGGAGAATTCCTTTGAATGTA
AGGACTGTGGGAAGGCCTTTAGTCGTGGCTATCAACTTAGTCAACATCAGAAAATCCATACTGGTGAGAA
ACCTTATGAATGTAAAGAATGTAAGAAGGCCTTCCGTTGGGGCAATCAGCTTACTCAACATCAAAAAATT
CATACTGGGGAGAAGCCCTACGAATGTAAAGACTGTGGGAAGGCTTTTCGATGGGGCTCAAGCCTCGTTA
TTCATAAGAGGATTCATACTGGTGAAAAACCCTATGAATGTAAAGACTGTGGAAAGGCCTTTCGGCGTGG
TGATGAGCTCACTCAGCACCAGAGATTCCACACTGGGGAGAAAGACTACGAATGCAAAGACTGTGGGAAG
ACCTTTAGCCGTGTGTATAAACTTATTCAGCACAAGAGAATTCATAGTGGGGAGAAGCCTTACGAGTGTA
AAGACTGTGGGAAGGCTTTTATTTGTGGTTCAAGCCTCATTCAGCATAAAAGAATTCACACAGGTGAGAA
ACCCTATGAATGTCAAGAATGTGGGAAGGCCTTTACTCGAGTCAATTACCTTACTCAGCATCAGAAGATC
CACACCGGTGAGAAGCCTCACGAATGTAAGGAGTGTGGGAAGGCCTTTCGCTGGGGTTCGAGCCTCGTTA
AGCACGAGAGGATACATACGGGCGAGAAGCCGTACAAGTGCACAGAATGTGGGAAGGCCTTCAATTGTGG
CTATCACCTCACTCAGCACGAGAGAATCCACACAGGCGAAACCCCGTATAAATGTAAGGAGTGTGGGAAG
GCTTTCATTTATGGATCGAGCCTCGTGAAACATGAGAGAATTCATACCGGGGTGAAACCCTATGGGTGTA
CAGAATGTGGGAAGAGCTTTAGTCACGGCCATCAGCTTACACAACATCAGAAAACGCACAGTGGGGCGAA
ATCCTACGAATGTAAGGAGTGCGGGAAGGCATGTAACCACCTAAACCATCTCCGAGAACATCAGAGGATC
CACAACAGTGGGATTCCAACTACTGCAAGCGAGAATCTTTATTTTCAGGGCGCCGCCAAATTCAAAGAAA
CCGCTGCTGCTAAATTCGAACGCCAGCACATGGACAGCGGAGGTGGAGGTTCGAGCGGTCCCTCGGGTTC
GTCGAGCCTGGAAGTTCTGTTCCAGGGGCCCCTGTCGTCGAGCGGTCCCTCGGGTTCGATGGTGAGCAAA
GGCGAGGAGCTGTTCACCGGGGTGGTGCCCATCCTGGTCGAGCTGGACGGCGACGTAAACGGCCACAAGT
TCAGCGTGTCCGGCGAGGGCGAGGGCGATGCCACCTACGGCAAGCTGACCCTGAAGTTCATCTGCACCAC
CGGCAAGCTGCCCGTGCCCTGGCCCACCCTCGTGACCACCCTGACCTACGGCGTGCAGTGCTTCAGCCGC
TACCCCGACCACATGAAGCAGCACGACTTCTTCAAGTCCGCCATGCCCGAAGGCTACGTCCAGGAGCGCA
CCATCTTCTTCAAGGACGACGGCAACTACAAGACCCGCGCCGAGGTGAAGTTCGAGGGCGACACCCTGGT
GAACCGCATCGAGCTGAAGGGCATCGACTTCAAGGAGGACGGCAACATCCTGGGGCACAAGCTGGAGTAC
AACTACAACAGCCACAACGTCTATATCATGGCCGACAAGCAGAAGAACGGCATCAAGGTGAACTTCAAGA
TCCGCCACAACATCGAGGACGGCAGCGTGCAGCTCGCCGACCACTACCAGCAGAACACCCCCATCGGCGA
CGGCCCCGTGCTGCTGCCCGACAACCACTACCTGAGCACCCAGTCCGCCCTGAGCAAAGACCCCAACGAG
AAGCGCGATCACATGGTCCTTAAGGAGTTCGTGACCGCCGCCGGGATCACTCTCGGCATGGACGAGCTGT
ACAAGTAATGATCTAGAGTCGAGTTAATTAAGAATTCCGCCCCCCCCCCTCTCCCTCCCCCCCCCTAACG
TTACTGGCCGAAGCCGCTTGGAATAAGGCCGGTGTGCGTTTGTCTATATGTTATTTTCCACCATATTGCC
GTCTTTTGGCAATGTGAGGGCCCGGAAACCTGGCCCTGTCTTCTTGACGAGCATTCCTAGGGGTCTTTCC
CCTCTCGCCAAAGGAATGCAGGGTCTGTTGAATGTCGTGAAGGAAGCAGTTCCTCTGGAAGCTTCTTGAA
GACAAACAACGTCTGTAGCGACCCTTTGCAGGCAGCGGAACCCCCCACCTGGCGACAGGTGCCTCTGCGG
CCAAAAGCCACGTGTATAAGATACACCTGCAAAGGCGGCACAACCCCAGTGCCACGTTGTGAGTTGGATA
GTTGTGGAAAGAGTCAAATGGCTCTCCTCAAGCGTATTCAACAAGGGGCTGAAGGATGCCCAGAAGGTAC
CCCATTGTATGGGATCTGATCTGGGGCCTCGGTGCACATGCTTTACATGTGTTTAGTCGAGGTTAAAAAA
ACGTCTAGGCCCCCCGAACCACGGGGACGTGGTTTTCCTTTGAAAAACACGATGATAATATGGCCACAAC
CTGTTACATTGCACAAGATAAAAATATATCATCACGAACAGTAAAACTGTCTGCTTACATAAACAGTAAT
ACAAGGGGTGTTATGGGATCGGCCATTGAACAAGATGGATTGCACGCAGGTTCTCCGGCCGCTTGGGTGG
AGAGGCTATTCGGCTATGACTGGGCACAACAGACAATCGGCTGCTCTGATGCCGCCGTGTTCCGGCTGTC
AGCGCAGGGGCGCCCGGTTCTTTTTGTCAAGACCGACCTGTCCGGTGCCCTGAATGAACTGCAGGACGAG
GCAGCGCGGCTATCGTGGCTGGCCACGACGGGCGTTCCTTGCGCAGCTGTGCTCGACGTTGTCACTGAAG
CGGGAAGGGACTGGCTGCTATTGGGCGAAGTGCCGGGGCAGGATCTCCTGTCATCTCACCTTGCTCCTGC
CGAGAAAGTATCCATCATGGCTGATGCAATGCGGCGGCTGCATACGCTTGATCCGGCTACCTGCCCATTC
GACCACCAAGCGAAACATCGCATCGAGCGAGCACGTACTCGGATGGAAGCCGGTCTTGTCGATCAGGATG
ATCTGGACGAAGAGCATCAGGGGCTCGCGCCAGCCGAACTGTTCGCCAGGCTCAAGGCGCGCATGCCCGA
CGGCGAGGATCTCGTCGTGACCCATGGCGATGCCTGCTTGCCGAATATCATGGTGGAAAATGGCCGCTTT
TCTGGATTCATCGACTGTGGCCGGCTGGGTGTGGCGGACCGCTATCAGGACATAGCGTTGGCTACCCGTG
ATATTGCTGAAGAGCTTGGCGGCGAATGGGCTGACCGCTTCCTCGTGCTTTACGGTATCGCCGCTCCCGA
TTCGCAGCGCATCGCCTTCTATCGCCTTCTTGACGAGTTCTTCTGAGTCTGAAGAGCCTTTTGAACGCAG
TAGCCCGCTCGTATCTATGGTTTCGCTTTCCACAGTTTGTTACCTGCAGTCAACTGCAGTTCAAAAATAT
TAAATGGAAAATTCCAGAAATAAAGAATTTTAAGTCTCAAATGGTGTGCCCTTCTGAGTAGCGTGATGAA
ATCTCTCGCTGTCCGGCTCCAGCCGGCCGGGGATGTGAGTCATCCCTTGGTCCAGCACATCCACGCTGTA
TACGCCACCCACCCTGCTAGTGACTTAGTAGCCGTCTTGGTGATCAGATCAACTATCCCAGCATCACAGT
GCCTGTGCCCAAGCAGTCCTCACTTTGCTTAACAGTGGCCCCAGAGAGCAGGAGTAGTGATGCTGGTGAT
TCGGATATGCCAAAGAGAAGCCACAAAGTGCTTCCTTTTAAATGAAAAGGTGAAAGTTCTCAACTTAAAA
AAGAAAAGAAAAAAATCATATACTGAGGTTGCTAAGATCTACATGACAATAAGATATTTTGGGAGAGAGA
TACGTTCACATAATTTTATTACATATATTGTTACAATTGTTCTATTTTGTTAGTTACTGTTGGTAATCTC
TTACTGTGCCTAATTTATAAATTAAACTTTAGATATGTATGTACAGGAAAAAATGTAGTATATAGTATCG
TATATATGTACAGGAAAAAAACGTACTATCTGTGGTTTCAGGTATCCACTGCGGGTCTTCGAACGTACCC
CCCTCAGGTGAGAGGGGACTGCTGTACAAAGAATATAGGAAGGCCTCTAGACTACATCCATTCCTTCCTC
AACAGGAGGAAAATTCCTGGTACAGTTTAACGTAAGGCTTCACTGATCACTGTTGTTTTTGTTTTTGTTT
TTGTTTTTTTGAGACAGAGTCTCACTCTTGCCCAGGCTGGAGTGCAGTGGCACGGTCTTGGCTCACTGCA
ACCTCCACCTCCCAGGTTCCAGCAATTCTCCTGCCTCA
